>Addgene plasmid #203299 | PlayBack-U6-Bgl11 | addgene full sequence | sequence record 397400 | Addgene NGS Result
TTGAGATCCTTTTTTTCTGCGCGTAATCTGCTGCTTGCAAACAAAAAAACCACCGCTACCAGCGGTGGTT
TGTTTGCCGGATCAAGAGCTACCAACTCTTTTTCCGAAGGTAACTGGCTTCAGCAGAGCGCAGATACCAA
ATACTGTTCTTCTAGTGTAGCCGTAGTTAGGCCACCACTTCAAGAACTCTGTAGCACCGCCTACATACCT
CGCTCTGCTAATCCTGTTACCAGTGGCTGCTGCCAGTGGCGATAAGTCGTGTCTTACCGGGTTGGACTCA
AGACGATAGTTACCGGATAAGGCGCAGCGGTCGGGCTGAACGGGGGGTTCGTGCACACAGCCCAGCTTGG
AGCGAACGACCTACACCGAACTGAGATACCTACAGCGTGAGCTATGAGAAAGCGCCACGCTTCCCGAAGG
GAGAAAGGCGGACAGGTATCCGGTAAGCGGCAGGGTCGGAACAGGAGAGCGCACGAGGGAGCTTCCAGGG
GGAAACGCCTGGTATCTTTATAGTCCTGTCGGGTTTCGCCACCTCTGACTTGAGCGTCGATTTTTGTGAT
GCTCGTCAGGGGGGCGGAGCCTATGGAAAAACGCCAGCAACGCGGCCTTTTTACGGTTCCTGGCCTTTTG
CTGGCCTTTTGCTCACATGTTCTTTCCTGCGTTATCCCCTGATTCTGTGGATAACCGTATTACCGCCTTT
GAGTGAGCTGATACCGCTCGCCGCAGCCGAACGACCGAGCGCAGCGAGTCAGTGAGCGAGGAAGCGGAAG
AGCGCCCAATACGCAAACCGCCTCTCCCCGCGCGTTGGCCGATTCATTAATGCAGCTGGCACGACAGGTT
TCCCGACTGGAAAGCGGGCAGTGAGCGCAACGCAATTAATGTGAGTTAGCTCACTCATTAGGCACCCCAG
GCTTTACACTTTATGCTTCCGGCTCGTATGTTGTGTGGAATTGTGAGCGGATAACAATTTCACACAGGAA
ACAGCTATGACCATGATTACGCCAAGCTTGCCATGGTCGACAATAAGATCTAAAAAAAGCACCGACTCGG
TGCCACTTTTTCAAGTTGATAACGGACTAGCCTTATTTTAACTTGCTATTTCTAGCTCTAAAACATGTCT
TCTATATATGAAGACTACGGTGTTTCGTCCTTTCCACAAGATATATAAAGCCAAGAAATCGAAATACTTT
CAAGTTACGGTAAGCATATGATAGTCCATTTTAAAACATAATTTTAAAACTGCAAACTACCCAAGAAATT
ATTACTTTCTACGTCACGTATTTTGTACTAATATCTTTGTGTTTACAGTCAAATTAATTCCAATTATCTC
TCTAACAGCCTTGTATCGTATATGCAAATATGAAGGAATCATGGGAAATAGGCCCTCGGTGAAGAGATCT
TATACTCGAGTTACGCGTAATTGGCGCCTGATGCGGTATTTTCTCCTTACGCATCTGTGCGGTATTTCAC
ACCGCATATGGTGCACTCTCAGTACAATCTGCTCTGATGCCGCATAGTTAAGCCAGCCCCGACACCCGCC
AACACCCGCTGACGCGCCCTGACGGGCTTGTCTGCTCCCGGCATCCGCTTACAGACAAGCTGTGACCGTC
TCCGGGAGCTGCATGTGTCAGAGGTTTTCACCGTCATCACCGAAACGCGCGAGACGAAAGGGCCTCGTGA
TACGCCTATTTTTATAGGTTAATGTCATGATAATAATGGTTTCTTAGACGTCAGGTGGCACTTTTCGGGG
AAATGTGCGCGGAACCCCTATTTGTTTATTTTTCTAAATACATTCAAATATGTATCCGCTCATGAGACAA
TAACCCTGATAAATGCTTCAATAATATTGAAAAAGGAAGAGTATGAGTATTCAACATTTCCGTGTCGCCC
TTATTCCCTTTTTTGCGGCATTTTGCCTTCCTGTTTTTGCTCACCCAGAAACGCTGGTGAAAGTAAAAGA
TGCTGAAGATCAGTTGGGTGCACGAGTGGGTTACATCGAACTGGATCTCAACAGCGGTAAGATCCTTGAG
AGTTTTCGCCCCGAAGAACGTTTTCCAATGATGAGCACTTTTAAAGTTCTGCTATGTGGCGCGGTATTAT
CCCGTATTGACGCCGGGCAAGAGCAACTCGGTCGCCGCATACACTATTCTCAGAATGACTTGGTTGAGTA
CTCACCAGTCACAGAAAAGCATCTTACGGATGGCATGACAGTAAGAGAATTATGCAGTGCTGCCATAACC
ATGAGTGATAACACTGCGGCCAACTTACTTCTGACAACGATCGGAGGACCGAAGGAGCTAACCGCTTTTT
TGCACAACATGGGGGATCATGTAACTCGCCTTGATCGTTGGGAACCGGAGCTGAATGAAGCCATACCAAA
CGACGAGCGTGACACCACGATGCCTGTAGCAATGGCAACAACGTTGCGCAAACTATTAACTGGCGAACTA
CTTACTCTAGCTTCCCGGCAACAATTAATAGACTGGATGGAGGCGGATAAAGTTGCAGGACCACTTCTGC
GCTCGGCCCTTCCGGCTGGCTGGTTTATTGCTGATAAATCTGGAGCCGGTGAGCGTGGGTCTCGCGGTAT
CATTGCAGCACTGGGGCCAGATGGTAAGCCCTCCCGTATCGTAGTTATCTACACGACGGGGAGTCAGGCA
ACTATGGATGAACGAAATAGACAGATCGCTGAGATAGGTGCCTCACTGATTAAGCATTGGTAACTGTCAG
ACCAAGTTTACTCATATATACTTTAGATTGATTTAAAACTTCATTTTTAATTTAAAAGGATCTAGGTGAA
GATCCTTTTTGATAATCTCATGACCAAAATCCCTTAACGTGAGTTTTCGTTCCACTGAGCGTCAGACCCC
GTAGAAAAGATCAAAGGATCTTC
Features (pLannotate 1.2.2; 11 found; start..end, strand, type, name):
      1..589     +  rep_origin     ori: high-copy-number ColE1/pMB1/pBR322/pUC origin of replication
    772..864     +  CDS            lacI (fragment): lac repressor; lacI; The lac repressor binds to the lac operator to inhibit transcription in E. coli. This inhibition can be relieved by adding lactose or isopropyl-β-D-thiogalactopyranoside (IPTG).
    877..898     +  protein_bind   CAP binding site: CAP binding activates transcription in the presence of cAMP. E. coli catabolite activator protein
    913..943     +  promoter       lac promoter: promoter for the E. coli lac operon
    951..967     +  protein_bind   lac operator: The lac repressor binds to the lac operator to inhibit transcription in E. coli. This inhibition can be relieved by adding lactose or isopropyl-β-D-thiogalactopyranoside (IPTG). lac repressor encoded by lacI
   1039..1114    -  misc_RNA       gRNA scaffold: guide RNA scaffold for the Streptococcus pyogenes CRISPR/Cas9 system
   1147..1387    -  promoter       U6 promoter: RNA polymerase III promoter for human U6 snRNA
   1427..1526    -  misc_feature   bom (fragment): basis of mobility region from pBR322
   1628..1663    -  CDS            rop (fragment): Rop protein, which maintains plasmids at low copy number; rop
   1758..1862    +  promoter       AmpR promoter: bla
   1863..2723    +  CDS            AmpR: β-lactamase; bla; confers resistance to ampicillin, carbenicillin, and related antibiotics
