[The description below was written by a language model from this plasmid's Addgene catalogue record and pLannotate feature annotations shown in this document.]
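Description:
PlayBack-U6-Bgl11 is a small (about 2.9 kb) empty-backbone CRISPR plasmid intended for expressing single guide RNAs within the PlayBack cloning system, a scheme described as simple, reversible cloning for the combinatorial assembly of complex expression constructs. In this version BglII is the designated PlayBack restriction enzyme. The plasmid is propagated in E. coli from a high-copy ColE1/pUC-type origin and is selected with ampicillin through a β-lactamase gene driven by its native bla promoter.

The functional payload is an sgRNA expression cassette lying on the reverse strand. It consists of the human U6 promoter, an RNA polymerase III promoter widely used for small-RNA transcription in mammalian cells, followed by the Streptococcus pyogenes Cas9 guide RNA scaffold. A short unannotated gap of about 30 nt separates the promoter from the scaffold, which is presumably where a user-supplied spacer sequence would be inserted, although the record does not annotate the cloning site or the positions of the BglII sites. No insert is listed, and no Cas9 gene is present, so the nuclease would have to be supplied from another construct.

The remaining annotations are bacterial vector remnants: a lacI fragment, CAP binding site, lac promoter and lac operator upstream of the cassette, plus fragments of the pBR322 bom region and rop. These appear to be leftovers of the parental cloning backbone rather than functional parts of the design. No mammalian selection marker, reporter or viral element is annotated. The plasmid is therefore best understood as a modular sgRNA unit that can be loaded with a guide and then combined with other PlayBack modules into multi-component expression constructs.
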