Addgene plasmid #203299: PlayBack-U6-Bgl11
Purpose: (Empty Backbone) For expression of sgRNAs in a PlayBack Vector with BglII as a PlayBack Restriction Enzyme
Depositing lab: Aleksandar Necakov. Depositing organization: Brock University. Publication: PlayBack cloning: simple, reversible, cost-effective cloning for the combinatorial assembly of complex expression constructs. Foran G, Hallam RD, Megaly M, Turgambayeva A, Necakov A. Biotechniques. 2023 Oct;75(4):168-178. doi: 10.2144/btn-2023-0042. Epub 2023 Oct 10. PubMed 37815818.
Backbone
  Vector backbone: PlayBack Vector
  Vector type: CRISPR
Growth in bacteria
  Bacterial resistance: Ampicillin, 100 μg/mL
  Growth temperature: 37°C
  Growth strain: DH5alpha
  Copy number: High Copy
Gene/Insert
  Gene/Insert name: None
Terms and licenses: Academic/Nonprofit Terms; Industry Terms: Not Available to Industry
How to cite: PlayBack-U6-Bgl11 was a gift from Aleksandar Necakov (Addgene plasmid # 203299 ; http://n2t.net/addgene:203299 ; RRID:Addgene_203299)
